>Addgene plasmid #135703 | psiCHECK2-miR-137 | addgene full sequence | sequence record 331323 | Addgene NGS Result
GCGCAGCACCATGGCCTGAAATAACCTCTGAAAGAGGAACTTGGTTAGGTACCTTCTGAGGCGGAAAGAA
CCAGCTGTGGAATGTGTGTCAGTTAGGGTGTGGAAAGTCCCCAGGCTCCCCAGCAGGCAGAAGTATGCAA
AGCATGCATCTCAATTAGTCAGCAACCAGGTGTGGAAAGTCCCCAGGCTCCCCAGCAGGCAGAAGTATGC
AAAGCATGCATCTCAATTAGTCAGCAACCATAGTCCCGCCCCTAACTCCGCCCATCCCGCCCCTAACTCC
GCCCAGTTCCGCCCATTCTCCGCCCCATGGCTGACTAATTTTTTTTATTTATGCAGAGGCCGAGGCCGCC
TCGGCCTCTGAGCTATTCCAGAAGTAGTGAGGAGGCTTTTTTGGAGGCCTAGGCTTTTGCAAAAAGCTTG
ATTCTTCTGACACAACAGTCTCGAACTTAAGCTGCAGAAGTTGGTCGTGAGGCACTGGGCAGGTAAGTAT
CAAGGTTACAAGACAGGTTTAAGGAGACCAATAGAAACTGGGCTTGTCGAGACAGAGAAGACTCTTGCGT
TTCTGATAGGCACCTATTGGTCTTACTGACATCCACTTTGCCTTTCTCTCCACAGGTGTCCACTCCCAGT
TCAATTACAGCTCTTAAGGCTAGAGTACTTAATACGACTCACTATAGGCTAGCCACCATGGCTTCCAAGG
TGTACGACCCCGAGCAACGCAAACGCATGATCACTGGGCCTCAGTGGTGGGCTCGCTGCAAGCAAATGAA
CGTGCTGGACTCCTTCATCAACTACTATGATTCCGAGAAGCACGCCGAGAACGCCGTGATTTTTCTGCAT
GGTAACGCTGCCTCCAGCTACCTGTGGAGGCACGTCGTGCCTCACATCGAGCCCGTGGCTAGATGCATCA
TCCCTGATCTGATCGGAATGGGTAAGTCCGGCAAGAGCGGGAATGGCTCATATCGCCTCCTGGATCACTA
CAAGTACCTCACCGCTTGGTTCGAGCTGCTGAACCTTCCAAAGAAAATCATCTTTGTGGGCCACGACTGG
GGGGCTTGTCTGGCCTTTCACTACTCCTACGAGCACCAAGACAAGATCAAGGCCATCGTCCATGCTGAGA
GTGTCGTGGACGTGATCGAGTCCTGGGACGAGTGGCCTGACATCGAGGAGGATATCGCCCTGATCAAGAG
CGAAGAGGGCGAGAAAATGGTGCTTGAGAATAACTTCTTCGTCGAGACCATGCTCCCAAGCAAGATCATG
CGGAAACTGGAGCCTGAGGAGTTCGCTGCCTACCTGGAGCCATTCAAGGAGAAGGGCGAGGTTAGACGGC
CTACCCTCTCCTGGCCTCGCGAGATCCCTCTCGTTAAGGGAGGCAAGCCCGACGTCGTCCAGATTGTCCG
CAACTACAACGCCTACCTTCGGGCCAGCGACGATCTGCCTAAGATGTTCATCGAGTCCGACCCTGGGTTC
TTTTCCAACGCTATTGTCGAGGGAGCTAAGAAGTTCCCTAACACCGAGTTCGTGAAGGTGAAGGGCCTCC
ACTTCAGCCAGGAGGACGCTCCAGATGAAATGGGTAAGTACATCAAGAGCTTCGTGGAGCGCGTGCTGAA
GAACGAGCAGTAATTCTAGGCGATCGCTCGACCTACGCGTATTCTTAAGCAATAAGCGGCCGCTGGCCGC
AATAAAATATCTTTATTTTCATTACATCTGTGTGTTGGTTTTTTGTGTGAGGATCTAAATGAGTCTTCGG
ACCTCGCGGGGGCCGCTTAAGCGGTGGTTAGGGTTTGTCTGACGCGGGGGGAGGGGGAAGGAACGAAACA
CTCTCATTCGGAGGCGGCTCGGGGTTTGGTCTTGGTGGCCACGGGCACGCAGAAGAGCGCCGCGATCCTC
TTAAGCACCCCCCCGCCCTCCGTGGAGGCGGGGGTTTGGTCGGCGGGTGGTAACTGGCGGGCCGCTGACT
CGGGCGGGTCGCGCGCCCCAGAGTGTGACCTTTTCGGTCTGCTCGCAGACCCCCGGGCGGCGCCGCCGCG
GCGGCGACGGGCTCGCTGGGTCCTAGGCTCCATGGGGACCGTATACGTGGACAGGCTCTGGAGCATCCGC
ACGACTGCGGTGATATTACCGGAGACCTTCTGCGGGACGAGCCGGGTCACGCGGCTGACGCGGAGCGTCC
GTTGGGCGACAAACACCAGGACGGGGCACAGGTACACTATCTTGTCACCCGGAGGCGCGAGGGACTGCAG
GAGCTTCAGGGAGTGGCGCAGCTGCTTCATCCCCGTGGCCCGTTGCTCGCGTTTGCTGGCGGTGTCCCCG
GAAGAAATATATTTGCATGTCTTTAGTTCTATGATGACACAAACCCCGCCCAGCGTCTTGTCATTGGCGA
ATTCGAACACGCAGATGCAGTCGGGGCGGCGCGGTCCCAGGTCCACTTCGCATATTAAGGTGACGCGTGT
GGCCTCGAACACCGAGCGACCCTGCAGCGACCCGCTTAAAAGCTTGGCATTCCGGTACTGTTGGTAAAGC
CACCATGGCCGATGCTAAGAACATTAAGAAGGGCCCTGCTCCCTTCTACCCTCTGGAGGATGGCACCGCT
GGCGAGCAGCTGCACAAGGCCATGAAGAGGTATGCCCTGGTGCCTGGCACCATTGCCTTCACCGATGCCC
ACATTGAGGTGGACATCACCTATGCCGAGTACTTCGAGATGTCTGTGCGCCTGGCCGAGGCCATGAAGAG
GTACGGCCTGAACACCAACCACCGCATCGTGGTGTGCTCTGAGAACTCTCTGCAGTTCTTCATGCCAGTG
CTGGGCGCCCTGTTCATCGGAGTGGCCGTGGCCCCTGCTAACGACATTTACAACGAGCGCGAGCTGCTGA
ACAGCATGGGCATTTCTCAGCCTACCGTGGTGTTCGTGTCTAAGAAGGGCCTGCAGAAGATCCTGAACGT
GCAGAAGAAGCTGCCTATCATCCAGAAGATCATCATCATGGACTCTAAGACCGACTACCAGGGCTTCCAG
AGCATGTACACATTCGTGACATCTCATCTGCCTCCTGGCTTCAACGAGTACGACTTCGTGCCAGAGTCTT
TCGACAGGGACAAAACCATTGCCCTGATCATGAACAGCTCTGGGTCTACCGGCCTGCCTAAGGGCGTGGC
CCTGCCTCATCGCACCGCCTGTGTGCGCTTCTCTCACGCCCGCGACCCTATTTTCGGCAACCAGATCATC
CCCGACACCGCTATTCTGAGCGTGGTGCCATTCCACCACGGCTTCGGCATGTTCACCACCCTGGGCTACC
TGATTTGCGGCTTTCGGGTGGTGCTGATGTACCGCTTCGAGGAGGAGCTGTTCCTGCGCAGCCTGCAAGA
CTACAAAATTCAGTCTGCCCTGCTGGTGCCAACCCTGTTCAGCTTCTTCGCTAAGAGCACCCTGATCGAC
AAGTACGACCTGTCTAACCTGCACGAGATTGCCTCTGGCGGCGCCCCACTGTCTAAGGAGGTGGGCGAAG
CCGTGGCCAAGCGCTTTCATCTGCCAGGCATCCGCCAGGGCTACGGCCTGACCGAGACAACCAGCGCCAT
TCTGATTACCCCAGAGGGCGACGACAAGCCTGGCGCCGTGGGCAAGGTGGTGCCATTCTTCGAGGCCAAG
GTGGTGGACCTGGACACCGGCAAGACCCTGGGAGTGAACCAGCGCGGCGAGCTGTGTGTGCGCGGCCCTA
TGATTATGTCCGGCTACGTGAATAACCCTGAGGCCACAAACGCCCTGATCGACAAGGACGGCTGGCTGCA
CTCTGGCGACATTGCCTACTGGGACGAGGACGAGCACTTCTTCATCGTGGACCGCCTGAAGTCTCTGATC
AAGTACAAGGGCTACCAGGTGGCCCCAGCCGAGCTGGAGTCTATCCTGCTGCAGCACCCTAACATTTTCG
ACGCCGGAGTGGCCGGCCTGCCCGACGACGATGCCGGCGAGCTGCCTGCCGCCGTCGTCGTGCTGGAACA
CGGCAAGACCATGACCGAGAAGGAGATCGTGGACTATGTGGCCAGCCAGGTGACAACCGCCAAGAAGCTG
CGCGGCGGAGTGGTGTTCGTGGACGAGGTGCCCAAGGGCCTGACCGGCAAGCTGGACGCCCGCAAGATCC
GCGAGATCCTGATCAAGGCTAAGAAAGGCGGCAAGATCGCCGTGTAATAATTCTAGAGTCGGGGCGGCCG
GCCGCTTCGAGCAGACATGATAAGATACATTGATGAGTTTGGACAAACCACAACTAGAATGCAGTGAAAA
AAATGCTTTATTTGTGAAATTTGTGATGCTATTGCTTTATTTGTAACCATTATAAGCTGCAATAAACAAG
TTAACAACAACAATTGCATTCATTTTATGTTTCAGGTTCAGGGGGAGGTGTGGGAGGTTTTTTAAAGCAA
GTAAAACCTCTACAAATGTGGTAAAATCGATAAGGATCCAGGTGGCACTTTTCGGGGAAATGTGCGCGGA
ACCCCTATTTGTTTATTTTTCTAAATACATTCAAATATGTATCCGCTCATGGTGATGCTGCCAACTTACT
GATTTAGTGTATGATGGTGTTTTTGAGGTGCTCCAGTGGCTTCTGTTTCTATCAGCTGTCCCTCCTGTTC
AGCTACTGACGGGGTGGTGCGTAACGGCAAAAGCACCGCCGGACATCAGCGCTATCTCTGCTCTCACTGC
CGTAAAACATGGCAACTGCAGTTCACTTACACCGCTTCTCAACCCGGTACGCACCAGAAAATCATTGATA
TGGCCATGAATGGCGTTGGATGCCGGGCAACAGCCCGCATTATGGGCGTTGGCCTCAACACGATTTTACG
TCACTTAAAAAACTCAGGCCGCAGTCGGTAACCTCGCGCATACAGCCGGGCAGTGACGTCATCGTCTGCG
CGGAAATGGACGAACAGTGGGGCTATGTCGGGGCTAAATCGCGCCAGCGCTGGCTGTTTTACGCGTATGA
CAGTCTCCGGAAGACGGTTGTTGCGCACGTATTCGGTGAACGCACTATGGCGACGCTGGGGCGTCTTATG
AGCCTGCTGTCACCCTTTGACGTGGTGATATGGATGACGGATGGCTGGCCGCTGTATGAATCCCGCCTGA
AGGGAAAGCTGCACGTAATCAGCAAGCGATATACGCAGCGAATTGAGCGGCATAACCTGAATCTGAGGCA
GCACCTGGCACGGCTGGGACGGAAGTCGCTGTCGTTCTCAAAATCGGTGGAGCTGCATGACAAAGTCATC
GGGCATTATCTGAACATAAAACACTATCAATAAGTTGGAGTCATTACCTCCGCTCATGAGACAATAACCC
TGATAAATGCTTCAATAATATTGAAAAAGGAAGAGTATGAGTATTCAACATTTCCGTGTCGCCCTTATTC
CCTTTTTTGCGGCATTTTGCCTTCCTGTTTTTGCTCACCCAGAAACGCTGGTGAAAGTAAAAGATGCTGA
AGATCAGTTGGGTGCACGAGTGGGTTACATCGAACTGGATCTCAACAGCGGTAAGATCCTTGAGAGTTTT
CGCCCCGAAGAACGTTTTCCAATGATGAGCACTTTTAAAGTTCTGCTATGTGGCGCGGTATTATCCCGTA
TTGACGCCGGGCAAGAGCAACTCGGTCGCCGCATACACTATTCTCAGAATGACTTGGTTGAGTACTCACC
AGTCACAGAAAAGCATCTTACGGATGGCATGACAGTAAGAGAATTATGCAGTGCTGCCATAACCATGAGT
GATAACACTGCGGCCAACTTACTTCTGACAACGATCGGAGGACCGAAGGAGCTAACCGCTTTTTTGCACA
ACATGGGGGATCATGTAACTCGCCTTGATCGTTGGGAACCGGAGCTGAATGAAGCCATACCAAACGACGA
GCGTGACACCACGATGCCTGTAGCAATGGCAACAACGTTGCGCAAACTATTAACTGGCGAACTACTTACT
CTAGCTTCCCGGCAACAATTAATAGACTGGATGGAGGCGGATAAAGTTGCAGGACCACTTCTGCGCTCGG
CCCTTCCGGCTGGCTGGTTTATTGCTGATAAATCTGGAGCCGGTGAGCGTGGGTCTCGCGGTATCATTGC
AGCACTGGGGCCAGATGGTAAGCCCTCCCGTATCGTAGTTATCTACACGACGGGGAGTCAGGCAACTATG
GATGAACGAAATAGACAGATCGCTGAGATAGGTGCCTCACTGATTAAGCATTGGTAACTGTCAGACCAAG
TTTACTCATATATACTTTAGATTGATTTAAAACTTCATTTTTAATTTAAAAGGATCTAGGTGAAGATCCT
TTTTGATAATCTCATGACCAAAATCCCTTAACGTGAGTTTTCGTTCCACTGAGCGTCAGACCCCGTAGAA
AAGATCAAAGGATCTTCTTGAGATCCTTTTTTTCTGCGCGTAATCTGCTGCTTGCAAACAAAAAAACCAC
CGCTACCAGCGGTGGTTTGTTTGCCGGATCAAGAGCTACCAACTCTTTTTCCGAAGGTAACTGGCTTCAG
CAGAGCGCAGATACCAAATACTGTTCTTCTAGTGTAGCCGTAGTTAGGCCACCACTTCAAGAACTCTGTA
GCACCGCCTACATACCTCGCTCTGCTAATCCTGTTACCAGTGGCTGCTGCCAGTGGCGATAAGTCGTGTC
TTACCGGGTTGGACTCAAGACGATAGTTACCGGATAAGGCGCAGCGGTCGGGCTGAACGGGGGGTTCGTG
CACACAGCCCAGCTTGGAGCGAACGACCTACACCGAACTGAGATACCTACAGCGTGAGCTATGAGAAAGC
GCCACGCTTCCCGAAGGGAGAAAGGCGGACAGGTATCCGGTAAGCGGCAGGGTCGGAACAGGAGAGCGCA
CGAGGGAGCTTCCAGGGGGAAACGCCTGGTATCTTTATAGTCCTGTCGGGTTTCGCCACCTCTGACTTGA
GCGTCGATTTTTGTGATGCTCGTCAGGGGGGCGGAGCCTATGGAAAAACGCCAGCAACGCGGCCTTTTTA
CGGTTCCTGGCCTTTTGCTGGCCTTTTGCTCACATGGCTCGACAGATCT
Features (pLannotate 1.2.2; 14 found; start..end, strand, type, name):
     56..413     +  promoter       SV40 promoter: SV40 enhancer and early promoter
    483..615     +  intron         chimeric intron: chimera between introns from human β-globin and immunoglobulin heavy chain genes
    660..678     +  promoter       T7 promoter: promoter for bacteriophage T7 RNA polymerase
    688..1623    +  CDS            hRluc: Renilla luciferase human codon-optimized
   1681..1729    +  polyA_signal   poly(A) signal: synthetic polyadenylation signal
   1738..2489    +  promoter       HSV TK promoter: herpes simplex virus thymidine kinase promoter
   2525..4177    +  CDS            luciferase: firefly luciferase; luc+; enhanced luc+ version of the luciferase gene AAS38485.1 42718124.0
   4221..4342    -  polyA_signal   SV40 poly(A) signal: SV40 polyadenylation signal
   4365..4433    -  CDS            large T antigen (fragment): large T antigen from SV40 (simian virus 40)
   4475..4531    +  promoter       AmpR promoter (fragment): bla
   4531..5298    +  mobile_element IS1: prokaryotic transposable element IS1
   5299..5356    +  promoter       AmpR promoter (fragment): bla
   5357..6217    +  CDS            AmpR: β-lactamase; bla; confers resistance to ampicillin, carbenicillin, and related antibiotics
   6388..6976    +  rep_origin     ori: high-copy-number ColE1/pMB1/pBR322/pUC origin of replication
