[The description below was written by a language model from this plasmid's Addgene catalogue record and pLannotate feature annotations shown in this document.]
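Description:
psiCHECK2-miR-137 is a dual-luciferase microRNA sensor built on the commercial psiCHECK-2 mammalian expression backbone. It is propagated in E. coli from a high-copy ColE1/pUC-type origin and selected with ampicillin through the β-lactamase gene. The sequenced record is 7,049 nt. Its feature table shows a prokaryotic IS1 transposable element sitting between two fragments of the AmpR promoter. This suggests that an insertion sequence has landed in the bla promoter region of the sequenced clone. It is not a designed part of the vector, and the record does not comment on it.

The reporter portion holds two independent expression units. In the first, the SV40 enhancer/early promoter drives human codon-optimized Renilla luciferase (hRluc), followed by a synthetic poly(A) signal. A chimeric β-globin/immunoglobulin intron upstream of the coding sequence aids expression, and a T7 promoter allows in vitro transcription. In the second, the HSV thymidine kinase promoter drives firefly luciferase (luc+), terminated by the SV40 poly(A) signal.

The insert is a synthetic sequence that is the reverse complement of miR-137, which provides a perfectly matched target site. It is not annotated in the feature table and the cloning sites are recorded as unknown. In psiCHECK-2 designs such sites normally sit in the short gap between the hRluc stop codon and the synthetic poly(A) signal, so they become part of the Renilla 3′ UTR. Active miR-137 in transfected cells would then repress the Renilla transcript. Firefly luciferase from the same plasmid serves as an internal normalization control, so the Renilla-to-firefly ratio reports miR-137 activity.
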