Addgene plasmid #135703: psiCHECK2-miR-137
Purpose: Mammalian expression vector, Luciferase reporter to test activity of miRNA (miR-137)
Depositing lab: Florian Karreth. Depositing organization: H. Lee Moffitt Cancer Center and Research Institute.
Backbone
  Vector backbone: psiCHECK-2
  Backbone manufacturer: Promega
  Vector type: Mammalian Expression
Growth in bacteria
  Bacterial resistance: Ampicillin, 100 μg/mL
  Growth temperature: 37°C
  Growth strain: DH5alpha
  Copy number: High Copy
Gene/Insert
  Gene/Insert name: miR-137 reverse complement
  Species: Synthetic
  Cloning method: Restriction Enzyme; 5′ cloning site Unknown (unknown if destroyed); 3′ cloning site Unknown (unknown if destroyed)
Terms and licenses: Academic/Nonprofit Terms; Industry Terms: Not Available to Industry
How to cite: psiCHECK2-miR-137 was a gift from Florian Karreth (Addgene plasmid # 135703 ; http://n2t.net/addgene:135703 ; RRID:Addgene_135703)
